>Addgene plasmid #104055 | pAAV-CAG-eYFP | addgene full sequence | sequence record 201341 | Addgene Partial NGS Result
GTGCGGCGGCAGCCAATCAGAGCGGCGCGCTCCGAAAGTTTCCTTTTATGGCGAGGCGGCGGCGGCGGCG
GCCCTATAAAAAGCGAAGCGCGCGGCGGGCGGGAGTCGCTGCGCGCTGCCTTCGCCCCGTGCCCCGCTCC
GCCGCCGCCTCGCGCCGCCCGCCCCGGCTCTGACTGACCGCGTTACTCCCACAGGTGAGCGGGCGGGACG
GCCCTTCTCCTCCGGGCTGTAATTAGCGCTTGGTTTAATGACGGCTTGTTTCTTTTCTGTGGCTGCGTGA
AAGCCTTGAGGGGCTCCGGGAGCGCCGGCAGGAAGGAAATGGGCGGGGAGGGCCTTCGTGCGTCGCCGCG
CCGCCGTCCCCTTCTCCCTCTCCAGCCTCGGGGCTGTCCGCGGGGGGACGGCTGCCTTCGGGGGGGACGG
GGCAGGGCGGGGTTCGGCTTCTGGCGTGTGACCGGCGGCTCTAGAGCCTCTGCTAACCATGTTCATGCCT
TCTTCTTTTTCCTACAGCTCCTGGGCAACGTGCTGGTTATTGTGCTGTCTCATCATTTTGGCAAAGAATT
GCGGCCCAACGGTACCATGGTGAGCAAGGGCGAGGAGCTGTTCACCGGGGTGGTGCCCATCCTGGTCGAG
CTGGACGGCGACGTAAACGGCCACAAGTTCAGCGTGTCCGGCGAGGGCGAGGGCGATGCCACCTACGGCA
AGCTGACCCTGAAGTTCATCTGCACCACCGGCAAGCTGCCCGTGCCCTGGCCCACCCTCGTGACCACCTT
CGGCTACGGCCTGCAGTGCTTCGCCCGCTACCCCGACCACATGAAGCAGCACGACTTCTTCAAGTCCGCC
ATGCCCGAAGGCTACGTCCAGGAGCGCACCATCTTCTTCAAGGACGACGGCAACTACAAGACCCGCGCCG
AGGTGAAGTTCGAGGGCGACACCCTGGTGAACCGCATCGAGCTGAAGGGCATCGACTTCAAGGAGGACGG
CAACATCCTGGGGCACAAGCTGGAGTACAACTACAACAGCCACAACGTCTATATCATGGCCGACAAGCAG
AAGAACGGCATCAAGGTGAACTTCAAGATCCGCCACAACATCGAGGACGGCAGCGTGCAGCTCGCCGACC
ACTACCAGCAGAACACCCCCATCGGCGACGGCCCCGTGCTGCTGCCCGACAACCACTACCTGAGCTACCA
GTCCGCCCTGAGCAAAGACCCCAACGAGAAGCGCGATCACATGGTCCTGCTGGAGTTCGTGACCGCCGCC
GGGATCACTCTCGGCATGGACGAGCTGTACAAGTAAGAATTCGATATCAAGCTTATCGATAATCAACCTC
TGGATTACAAAATTTGTGAAAGATTGACTGGTATTCTTAACTATGTTGCTCCTTTTACGCTATGTGGATA
CGCTGCTTTAATGCCTTTGTATCATGCTATTGCTTCCCGTATGGCTTTCATTTTCTCCTCCTTGTATAAA
TCCTGGTTGCTGTCTCTTTATGAGGAGTTGTGGCCCGTTGTCAGGCAACGTGGCGTGGTGTGCACTGTGT
TTGCTGACGCAACCCCCACTGGTTGGGGCATTGCCACCACCTGTCAGCTCCTTTCCGGGACTTTCGCTTT
CCCCCTCCCTATTGCCACGGCGGAACTCATCGCCGCCTGCCTTGCCCGCTGCTGGACAGGGGCTCGGCTG
TTGGGCACTGACAATTCCGTGGTGTTGTCGGGGAAATCATCGTCCTTTCCTTGGCTGCTCGCCTATGTTG
CCACCTGGATTCTGCGCGGGACGTCCTTCTGCTACGTCCCTTCGGCCCTCAATCCAGCGGACCTTCCTTC
CCGCGGCCTGCTGCCGGCTCTGCGGCCTCTTCCGCGTCTTCGCCTTCGCCCTCAGACGAGTCGGATCTCC
CTTTGGGCCGCCTCCCCGCATCGATACCGAGCGCTGCTCGAGAGATCTACGGGTGGCATCCCTGTGACCC
CTCCCCAGTGCCTCTCCTGGCCCTGGAAGTTGCCACTCCAGTGCCCACCAGCCTTGTCCTAATAAAATTA
AGTTGCATCATTTTGTCTGACTAGGTGTCCTTCTATAATATTATGGGGTGGAGGGGGGTGGTATGGAGCA
AGGGGCAAGTTGGGAAGACAACCTGTAGGGCCTGCGGGGTCTATTGGGAACCAAGCTGGAGTGCAGTGGC
ACAATCTTGGCTCACTGCAATCTCCGCCTCCTGGGTTCAAGCGATTCTCCTGCCTCAGCCTCCCGAGTTG
TTGGGATTCCAGGCATGCATGACCAGGCTCAGCTAATTTTTGTTTTTTTGGTAGAGACGGGGTTTCACCA
TATTGGCCAGGCTGGTCTCCAACTCCTAATCTCAGGTGATCTACCCACCTTGGCCTCCCAAATTGCTGGG
ATTACAGGCGTGAACCACTGCTCCCTTCCCTGTCCTTCTGATTTTGTAGGTAACCACGTGCGGACCGAGC
GGCCGCAGGAACCCCTAGTGATGGAGTTGGCCACTCCCTCTCTGCGCGCTCGCTCGCTCACTGAGGCCGG
GCGACCAAAGGTCGCCCGACGCCCGGGCTTTGCCCGGGCGGCCTCAGTGAGCGAGCGAGCGCGCAGCTGC
CTGCAGGGGCGCCTGATGCGGTATTTTCTCCTTACGCATCTGTGCGGTATTTCACACCGCATA
[95 nt withheld, positions 2654-2748]
T
[46 nt withheld, positions 2750-2795]
C
[141 nt withheld, positions 2797-2937]
CCTTTGACGTTGGAGTCCACGTTCTTT
[37 nt withheld, positions 2965-3001]
ACTCTATCTCGGGCTATTCTTTTGATTTATAAGGGATTTTGCCGATTTCGGTCTATTGGTTAAAAAATGA
GCTGATTTAACAAAAATTTAACGCGAATTTTAACAAAATATTAACGTTTACAATTTTATGGTGCACTCTC
AGTACAATCTGCTCTGATGCCGCATAGTTAAGCCAGCCCCGACACCCGCCAACACCCGCTGACGCGCCCT
GACGGGCTTGTCTGCTCCCGGCATCCGCTTACAGACAAGCTGTGACCGTCTCCGGGAGCTGCATGTGTCA
GAGGTTTTCACCGTCATCACCGAAACGCGCGAGACGAAAGGGCCTCGTGATACGCCTATTTTTATAGGTT
AATGTCATGATAATAATGGTTTCTTAGACGTCAGGTGGCACTTTTCGGGGAAATGTGCGCGGAACCCCTA
TTTGTTTATTTTTCTAAATACATTCAAATATGTATCCGCTCATGAGACAATAACCCTGATAAATGCTTCA
ATAATATTGAAAAAGGAAGAGTATGAGTATTCAACATTTCCGTGTCGCCCTTATTCCCTTTTTTGCGGCA
TTTTGCCTTCCTGTTTTTGCTCACCCAGAAACGCTGGTGAAAGTAAAAGATGCTGAAGATCAGTTGGGTG
CACGAGTGGGTTACATCGAACTGGATCTCAACAGCGGTAAGATCCTTGAGAGTTTTCGCCCCGAAGAACG
TTTTCCAATGATGAGCACTTTTAAAGTTCTGCTATGTGGCGCGGTATTATCCCGTATTGACGCCGGGCAA
GAGCAACTCGGTCGCCGCATACACTATTCTCAGAATGACTTGGTTGAGTACTCACCAGTCACAGAAAAGC
ATCTTACGGATGGCATGACAGTAAGAGAATTATGCAGTGCTGCCATAACCATGAGTGATAACACTGCGGC
CAACTTACTTCTGACAACGATCGGAGGACCGAAGGAGCTAACCGCTTTTTTGCACAACATGGGGGATCAT
GTAACTCGCCTTGATCGTTGGGAACCGGAGCTGAATGAAGCCATACCAAACGACGAGCGTGACACCACGA
TGCCTGTAGCAATGGCAACAACGTTGCGCAAACTATTAACTGGCGAACTACTTACTCTAGCTTCCCGGCA
ACAATTAATAGACTGGATGGAGGCGGATAAAGTTGCAGGACCACTTCTGCGCTCGGCCCTTCCGGCTGGC
TGGTTTATTGCTGATAAATCTGGAGCCGGTGAGCGTGGGTCTCGCGGTATCATTGCAGCACTGGGGCCAG
ATGGTAAGCCCTCCCGTATCGTAGTTATCTACACGACGGGGAGTCAGGCAACTATGGATGAACGAAATAG
ACAGATCGCTGAGATAGGTGCCTCACTGATTAAGCATTGGTAACTGTCAGACCAAGTTTACTCATATATA
CTTTAGATTGATTTAAAACTTCATTTTTAATTTAAAAGGATCTAGGTGAAGATCCTTTTTGATAATCTCA
TGACCAAAATCCCTTAACGTGAGTTTTCGTTCCACTGAGCGTCAGACCCCGTAGAAAAGATCAAAGGATC
TTCTTGAGATCCTTTTTTTCTGCGCGTAATCTGCTGCTTGCAAACAAAAAAACCACCGCTACCAGCGGTG
GTTTGTTTGCCGGATCAAGAGCTACCAACTCTTTTTCCGAAGGTAACTGGCTTCAGCAGAGCGCAGATAC
CAAATACTGTTCTTCTAGTGTAGCCGTAGTTAGGCCACCACTTCAAGAACTCTGTAGCACCGCCTACATA
CCTCGCTCTGCTAATCCTGTTACCAGTGGCTGCTGCCAGTGGCGATAAGTCGTGTCTTACCGGGTTGGAC
TCAAGACGATAGTTACCGGATAAGGCGCAGCGGTCGGGCTGAACGGGGGGTTCGTGCACACAGCCCAGCT
TGGAGCGAACGACCTACACCGAACTGAGATACCTACAGCGTGAGCTATGAGAAAGCGCCACGCTTCCCGA
AGGGAGAAAGGCGGACAGGTATCCGGTAAGCGGCAGGGTCGGAACAGGAGAGCGCACGAGGGAGCTTCCA
GGGGGAAACGCCTGGTATCTTTATAGTCCTGTCGGGTTTCGCCACCTCTGACTTGAGCGTCGATTTTTGT
GATGCTCGTCAGGGGGGCGGAGCCTATGGAAAAACGCCAGCAACGCGGCCTTTTTACGGTTCCTGGCCTT
TTGCTGGCCTTTTGCTCACATGTCCTGCAGGCAGCTGCGCGCTCGCTCGCTCACTGAGGCCGCCCGGGCG
TCGGGCGACCTTTGGTCGCCCGGCCTCAGTGAGCGAGCGAGCGCGCAGAGAGGGAGTGGCCAACTCCATC
ACTAGGGGTTCCTGCGGCCGCACGCGTAACACTAGTTATTAATAGTAATCAATTACGGGGTCATTAGTTC
ATAGCCCATATATGGAGTTCCGCGTTACATAACTTACGGTAAATGGCCCGCCTGGCTGACCGCCCAACGA
CCCCCGCCCATTGACGTCAATAATGACGTATGTTCCCATAGTAACGCCAATAGGGACTTTCCATTGACGT
CAATGGGTGGAGTATTTACGGTAAACTGCCCACTTGGCAGTACATCAAGTGTATCATATGCCAAGTACGC
CCCCTATTGACGTCAATGACGGTAAATGGCCCGCCTGGCATTATGCCCAGTACATGACCTTATGGGACTT
TCCTACTTGGCAGTACATCTACGTATTAGTCATCGCTATTACCATGGTCGAGGTGAGCCCCACGTTCTGC
TTCACTCTCCCCATCTCCCCCCCCTCCCCACCCCCAATTTTGTATTTATTTATTTTTTAATTATTTTGTG
CAGCGATGGGGGCGGGGGGGGGGGGGGCGCGCGCCAGGCGGGGCGGGGCGGGGCGAGGGGCGGGGCGGGG
CGAGGCGGAGA
Features (pLannotate 1.2.2; 19 found; start..end, strand, type, name):
    102..237     +  intron         hybrid intron (fragment): hybrid between chicken β-actin (CBA) and minute virus of mice (MMV) introns (Gray et al., 2011)
    302..507     +  intron         chimeric intron (fragment): chimera between introns from chicken β-actin and rabbit β-globin
    505..567     +  CDS            HBB (fragment): HBB_LEPEU - Experimental evidence at protein level: Swiss-Prot protein existence level 1. Involved in oxygen transport from the lung to the various peripheral tissues. From Lepus europaeus (European hare).
    577..1296    +  CDS            EYFP: enhanced YFP mammalian codon-optimized
   1297..1321    +  misc_feature   MCS (fragment): pBluescript multiple cloning site
   1321..1909    +  misc_feature   WPRE: woodchuck hepatitis virus posttranscriptional regulatory element
   1941..2417    +  polyA_signal   hGH poly(A) signal: human growth hormone polyadenylation signal
   2457..2597    +  repeat_region  AAV2 ITR: inverted terminal repeat of adeno-associated virus serotype 2 inverted
   2602..2653    -  misc_feature   bom (fragment): basis of mobility region from pBR322
   2672..3127    +  rep_origin     f1 ori (sequence partly withheld): f1 bacteriophage origin of replication; arrow indicates direction of (+) strand synthesis
   3128..3177    -  misc_feature   bom (fragment): basis of mobility region from pBR322
   3279..3314    -  CDS            rop (fragment): Rop protein, which maintains plasmids at low copy number; rop
   3409..3513    +  promoter       AmpR promoter: bla
   3514..4374    +  CDS            AmpR: β-lactamase; bla; confers resistance to ampicillin, carbenicillin, and related antibiotics
   4545..5133    +  rep_origin     ori: high-copy-number ColE1/pMB1/pBR322/pUC origin of replication
   5206..5233    +  repeat_region  AAV2 ITR (fragment): inverted terminal repeat of adeno-associated virus serotype 2 inverted
   5262..5289    +  repeat_region  AAV2 ITR (fragment): inverted terminal repeat of adeno-associated virus serotype 2 inverted
   5404..5707    +  enhancer       CMV enhancer: human cytomegalovirus immediate early enhancer
   5709..101     +  promoter       chicken β-actin promoter (across the origin): No description available
