[The description below was written by a language model from this plasmid's Addgene catalogue record and pLannotate feature annotations shown in this document.]
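Description:
pAAV-CAG-eYFP is an adeno-associated virus transfer (genome) plasmid built on a pAAV backbone, designed to be packaged into recombinant AAV particles for ubiquitous expression of a yellow fluorescent reporter in mammalian cells and tissues. In bacteria it is maintained as a high-copy plasmid through a ColE1/pUC-type origin and selected with ampicillin via the β-lactamase gene and its native promoter. An f1 phage origin is also present in the backbone, along with small annotated remnants of pBR322 bom and rop sequences.

The expression cassette lies between AAV2 inverted terminal repeats, which provide the cis signals for genome replication and encapsidation. One ITR is annotated in full, while the other appears only as two short fragments. This may reflect the sequence record, which is labelled a partial NGS result, rather than the plasmid itself. Transcription is driven by the composite CAG promoter, annotated here as the CMV immediate-early enhancer, the chicken β-actin promoter and a chimeric chicken β-actin/rabbit β-globin intron; the short "HBB" coding hit is most likely part of the β-globin-derived portion of this element. Downstream sits the 720 bp mammalian codon-optimised EYFP coding sequence, cloned between KpnI and EcoRI sites, followed by a WPRE to enhance transcript stability and expression and by the human growth hormone polyadenylation signal.

The construct comes from work on systemic AAV vectors for widespread and targeted gene delivery in rodents. With its strong, non-cell-type-specific promoter, it serves as a general fluorescent reporter genome for visualising transduced cells and assessing capsid tropism and transduction efficiency. The record also notes availability as a ready-made retrograde (AAVrg) viral preparation.
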