Addgene plasmid #104055: pAAV-CAG-eYFP
Purpose: An AAV genome that ubiquitously expresses the fluorescent protein eYFP from the CAG promoter
Depositing lab: Viviana Gradinaru. Publication: Systemic AAV vectors for widespread and targeted gene delivery in rodents. Challis RC, Ravindra Kumar S, Chan KY, Challis C, Beadle K, Jang MJ, Kim HM, Rajendran PS, Tompkins JD, Shivkumar K, Deverman BE, Gradinaru V. Nat Protoc. 2019 Feb;14(2):379-414. doi: 10.1038/s41596-018-0097-3. PubMed 30626963.
Backbone
  Vector backbone: pAAV
  Backbone size w/o insert (bp): 5176
  Vector type: AAV
Growth in bacteria
  Bacterial resistance: Ampicillin
  Growth temperature: 37°C
  Growth strain: NEB Stable
  Copy number: High Copy
Gene/Insert
  Gene/Insert name: EYFP
  Insert size (bp): 720
  Promoter: CAG
  Cloning method: Restriction Enzyme; 5′ cloning site KpnI (not destroyed); 3′ cloning site EcoRI (not destroyed)
Terms and licenses: Academic/Nonprofit Terms; Industry Terms: Not Available to Industry
Depositor comments: Please visit https://www.biorxiv.org/content/early/2018/01/19/246405 for bioRxiv preprint.
How to cite: pAAV-CAG-eYFP was a gift from Viviana Gradinaru (Addgene plasmid # 104055 ; http://n2t.net/addgene:104055 ; RRID:Addgene_104055) For viral preps, please replace (Addgene plasmid # 104055) in the above sentence with: (Addgene viral prep # 104055-AAVrg)
